Addgene plasmid #174599: pMP71-super-IL-2
Purpose: Expresses extracellular domain of human IL-2 (aa 21-153) (mutant H9 containing the mutations L80F / R81D / L85V / I 86V / I92F) developed by the Garcia Lab
Depositing lab: Stanley Riddell. Depositing organization: Fred Hutchinson Cancer Center. Publication: A therapeutic cancer vaccine delivers antigens and adjuvants to lymphoid tissues using genetically modified T cells. Veatch JR, Singhi N, Srivastava S, Szeto JL, Jesernig B, Stull SM, Fitzgibbon M, Sarvothama M, Yechan-Gunja S, James SE, Riddell SR. J Clin Invest. 2021 Aug 16;131(16):e144195. doi: 10.1172/JCI144195. PubMed 34396986.
Backbone
  Vector backbone: mp71
  Vector type: Mammalian Expression
Growth in bacteria
  Bacterial resistance: Ampicillin, 100 μg/mL
  Growth temperature: 37°C
  Growth strain: DH5alpha
  Copy number: Unknown
Gene/Insert
  Gene/Insert name: extracellular domain of huIL-2 (aa 21-153) (mutant H9 containing the mutations L80F / R81D / L85V / I 86V / I92F)
Resource information
  A portion of this plasmid was derived from a plasmid made by: developed by the K. Christopher Garcia Lab at Standford University
Terms and licenses: Academic/Nonprofit Terms; Industry Terms: Not Available to Industry
How to cite: pMP71-super-IL-2 was a gift from Stanley Riddell (Addgene plasmid # 174599 ; http://n2t.net/addgene:174599 ; RRID:Addgene_174599)
