[The description below was written by a language model from this plasmid's Addgene catalogue record and pLannotate feature annotations shown in this document.]
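Description:
pMP71-super-IL-2 is a 5.9 kb gammaretroviral transfer plasmid built on the MP71 backbone and catalogued as a mammalian expression vector. In bacteria it is maintained through a high-copy ColE1/pUC-type origin and selected with ampicillin via the β-lactamase gene. Fragments of lacZα, lacI, rop and bom, plus the lac promoter/operator, are leftovers of the cloning backbone with no apparent role in the payload.

The expression cassette sits between two murine leukemia virus-type long terminal repeats. Downstream of the 5' LTR lie the gammaretrovirus core encapsidation signal, a short gag-related leader fragment and a piece of the pol region carrying the splice acceptor. No internal promoter is annotated, so transcription of both the packaged genome and the transgene is presumably driven from the 5' LTR. The open reading frame begins with a short fragment of mouse Cd8a, whose position and length suggest a signal peptide for secretion, although the record does not state this. It is fused to human IL-2 residues 21–153. This is the H9 "super-IL-2" variant carrying L80F, R81D, L85V, I86V and I92F, an engineered cytokine developed in another laboratory.

A WPRE follows to boost transcript stability and expression. The adjacent woodchuck hepatitis S and X protein hits are simply sequences flanking that element. A β-globin poly(A) fragment is also annotated just upstream of the 3' LTR.

The associated publication describes a therapeutic cancer vaccine in which genetically modified T cells deliver antigens and adjuvants to lymphoid tissues. This is consistent with using the vector to transduce T cells so that they produce the IL-2 variant. Packaging functions (gag-pol and env) are not encoded and would have to be supplied in trans.
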