Features (pLannotate 1.2.2; 22 found; start..end, strand, type, name):
      1..105     -  promoter       AmpR promoter: bla
    200..235     +  CDS            rop (fragment): Rop protein, which maintains plasmids at low copy number; rop
    337..436     +  misc_feature   bom (fragment): basis of mobility region from pBR322
    442..599     -  CDS            lacZα (fragment): LacZα fragment of β-galactosidase; lacZ fragment
    607..688     +  LTR            3' LTR (ΔU3) (fragment): self-inactivating 3' long terminal repeat (LTR) from Moloney murine leukemia virus
    698..1144    +  LTR            LTR: long terminal repeat from Moloney murine leukemia virus
   1306..1407    +  ncRNA          Gammaretro CES: Accession: RF00374 - Gammaretrovirus core encapsidation signal
   1447..1650    +  CDS            GGAG_MLVAV (fragment): Experimental evidence at protein level: Swiss-Prot protein existence level 1. Plays a role in viral particle release. Presumably acts by facilitating the fission of the virion bud at the cell surface (PubMed:17267509, PubMed:22828015). May prevent the antiviral activity of murine APOBEC3 (PubMed:25505062, PubMed:23671100, PubMed:20702647). From AKV murine leukemia virus (AKR (endogenous) murine leukemia virus).
   1676..1701    +  misc_feature   pol region (fragment): Moloney murine leukemia virus (MMLV) pol region containing the splice acceptor site
   1709..1795    +  CDS            Cd8a (fragment): CD8A_MOUSE - Also known as Lyt-2, Lyt2. Experimental evidence at protein level: Swiss-Prot protein existence level 1. Integral membrane glycoprotein that plays an essential role in the immune response and serves multiple functions in responses against both external and internal offenses. In T-cells, functions primarily as a coreceptor for MHC class I molecule:peptide complex. The antigens presented by class I peptides are derived from cytosolic proteins while class II derived from extracellular proteins. Interacts simultaneously with the T-cell receptor (TCR) and the MHC class I proteins prese
   1787..2188    +  CDS            IL2 (fragment): IL2_HUMAN - Experimental evidence at protein level: Swiss-Prot protein existence level 1. Produced by T-cells in response to antigenic or mitogenic stimulation, this protein is required for T-cell proliferation and other activities crucial to regulation of the immune response. Can stimulate B-cells, monocytes, lymphokine-activated killer cells, natural killer cells, and glioma cells. From Homo sapiens (Human).
   2199..2258    +  CDS            S (fragment): HBSAG_WHV6 - Experimental evidence at transcript level: Swiss-Prot protein existence level 2. The middle envelope protein plays an important role in the budding of the virion. It is involved in the induction of budding in a nucleocapsid independent way. In this process the majority of envelope proteins bud to form subviral lipoprotein particles of 22 nm of diameter that do not contain a nucleocapsid (By similarity). From Woodchuck hepatitis B virus (isolate w64/pWS23) (WHV).
   2390..2793    +  misc_feature   WPRE: woodchuck hepatitis virus posttranscriptional regulatory element
   2800..3096    +  CDS            X (fragment): X_WHV1 - Experimental evidence at protein level: Swiss-Prot protein existence level 1. Multifunctional protein that plays a role in silencing host antiviral defenses and promoting viral transcription. Does not seem to be essential for HBV infection. May be directly involved in development of cirrhosis and liver cancer (hepatocellular carcinoma). Most of cytosolic activities involve modulation of cytosolic calcium. The effect on apoptosis is controversial depending on the cell types in which the studies have been conducted. May induce apoptosis by localizing in mitochondria and causing loss of
   3125..3232    +  polyA_signal   β-globin poly(A) (fragment): human β-globin polyadenylation signal
   3299..3889    +  LTR            LTR: long terminal repeat from Moloney murine leukemia virus
   3938..3954    -  protein_bind   lac operator: The lac repressor binds to the lac operator to inhibit transcription in E. coli. This inhibition can be relieved by adding lactose or isopropyl-β-D-thiogalactopyranoside (IPTG). lac repressor encoded by lacI
   3962..3992    -  promoter       lac promoter: promoter for the E. coli lac operon
   4007..4028    -  protein_bind   CAP binding site: CAP binding activates transcription in the presence of cAMP. E. coli catabolite activator protein
   4041..4133    -  CDS            lacI (fragment): lac repressor; lacI; The lac repressor binds to the lac operator to inhibit transcription in E. coli. This inhibition can be relieved by adding lactose or isopropyl-β-D-thiogalactopyranoside (IPTG).
   4316..4904    -  rep_origin     ori: high-copy-number ColE1/pMB1/pBR322/pUC origin of replication
   5075..5935    -  CDS            AmpR: β-lactamase; bla; confers resistance to ampicillin, carbenicillin, and related antibiotics
>Addgene plasmid #174599 | pMP71-super-IL-2 | addgene full sequence | sequence record 344458 | Addgene NGS Result
ACTCTTCCTTTTTCAATATTATTGAAGCATTTATCAGGGTTATTGTCTCATGAGCGGATACATATTTGAA
TGTATTTAGAAAAATAAACAAATAGGGGTTCCGCGCACATTTCCCCGAAAAGTGCCACCTGACGTCTAAG
AAACCATTATTATCATGACATTAACCTATAAAAATAGGCGTATCACGAGGCCCTTTCGTCTCGCGCGTTT
CGGTGATGACGGTGAAAACCTCTGACACATGCAGCTCCCGGAGACGGTCACAGCTTGTCTGTAAGCGGAT
GCCGGGAGCAGACAAGCCCGTCAGGGCGCGTCAGCGGGTGTTGGCGGGTGTCGGGGCTGGCTTAACTATG
CGGCATCAGAGCAGATTGTACTGAGAGTGCACCATATGCGGTGTGAAATACCGCACAGATGCGTAAGGAG
AAAATACCGCATCAGGCGCCATTCGCCATTCAGGCTGCGCAACTGTTGGGAAGGGCGATCGGTGCGGGCC
TCTTCGCTATTACGCCAGCTGGCGAAAGGGGGATGTGCTGCAAGGCGATTAAGTTGGGTAACGCCAGGGT
TTTCCCAGTCACGACGTTGTAAAACGACGGCCAGTGAATTAGTACTCTAGCTTAAGTAACGCCATTTTGC
AAGGCATGGAAAATACATAACTGAGAATAGAGAAGTTCAGATCAAGGTTAGGAACAGAGAGACAGCAGAA
TATGGGCCAAACAGGATATCTGTGGTAAGCAGTTCCTGCCCCGGCTCAGGGCCAAGAACAGTTGGAACAG
CAGAATATGGGCCAAACAGGATATCTGTGGTAAGCAGTTCCTGCCCCGGCTCAGGGCCAAGAACAGATGG
TCCCCAGATGCGGTCCCGCCCTCAGCAGTTTCTAGAGAACCATCAGATGTTTCCAGGGTGCCCCAAGGAC
CTGAAATGACCCTGTGCCTTATTTGAACTAACCAATCAGTTCGCTTCTCGCTTCTGTTCGCGCGCTTCTG
CTCCCCGAGCTCAATAAAAGAGCCCACAACCCCTCACTCGGCGCGCCAGTCCTCCGATAGACTGCGTCGC
CCGGGTACCCGTATTCCCAATAAAGCCTCTTGCTGTTTGCATCCGAATCGTGGACTCGCTGATCCTTGGG
AGGGTCTCCTCAGATTGATTGACTGCCCACCTCGGGGGTCTTTCATTTGGAGGTTCCACCGAGATTTGGA
GACCCCTGCCCAGGGACCACCGACCCCCCCGCCGGGAGGTAAGCTGGCCAGCGGTCGTTTCGTGTCTGTC
TCTGTCTTTGTGCGTGTTTGTGCCGGCATCTAATGTTTGCGCCTGCGTCTGTACTAGTTGGCTAACTAGA
TCTGTATCTGGCGGTCCCGCGGAAGAACTGACGAGTTCGTATTCCCGGCCGCAGCCCCTGGGAGACGTCC
CAGCGGCCTCGGGGGCCCGTTTTGTGGCCCATTCTGTATCAGTTAACCTACCCGAGTCGGACTTTTTGGA
GCTCCGCCACTGTCCGAGGGGTACGTGGCTTTGTTGGGGGACGAGAGACAGAGACACTTCCCGCCCCCGT
CTGAATTTTTGCTTTCGGTTTTACGCCGAAACCGCGCCGCGCGTCTTGTCTGCTGCAGCATCGTTCTGTG
TTGTCTCTGTCTGACTGTGTTTCTGTATTTGTCTGAAAATTAGCTCGACAAAGTTAAGTAATAGTCCCTC
TCTCCAAGCTCACTTACAGGCGGCCGCCATGGCTAGCCCTCTGACAAGATTCCTGAGCCTGAACCTGCTG
CTGCTGGGCGAGTCTATCATCCTCGGATCTGGCGAGGCCGCTCCTACCAGCAGCTCTACCAAGAAAACCC
AGCTCCAGCTCGAGCACCTCCTGCTGGACCTGCAGATGATCCTGAACGGCATCAACAACTACAAGAACCC
CAAGCTGACCCGGATGCTGACCTTCAAGTTCTACATGCCCAAGAAGGCCACCGAGCTGAAGCACCTCCAG
TGCCTGGAAGAGGAACTGAAGCCCCTGGAAGAAGTGCTGAACCTGGCTCAGAGCAAGAACTTCCACTTCG
ACCCTCGCGACGTGGTGTCCAACATCAACGTGTTCGTGCTGGAACTGAAAGGCAGCGAGACAACCTTCAT
GTGCGAGTACGCCGACGAGACAGCTACAATCGTGGAATTCCTGAACCGGTGGATCACCTTCTGCCAGAGC
ATCATCAGCACCCTGACCTGAGAATTCGAGCATCTTACCGCCATTTATTCCCATATTTGTTCTGTTTTTC
TTGATTTGGGTATACATTTAAATGTTAATAAAACAAAATGGTGGGGCAATCATTTACATTTTATGGGATA
TGTAATTACTAGTTCAGGTGTATTGCCACAAGACAAACATGTTAAGAAACTTTCCCGTTATTTACGCTCT
GTTCCTGTTAATCAACCTCTGGATTACAAAATTTGTGAAAGATTGACTGATATTCTTAACTATGTTGCTC
CTTTTACGCTGTGTGGATATGCTGCTTTAATGCCTCTGTATCATGCTATTGCTTCCCGTACGGCTTTCGT
TTTCTCCTCCTTGTATAAATCCTGGTTGCTGTCTCTTTATGAGGAGTTGTGGCCCGTTGTCCGTCAACGT
GGCGTGGTGTGCTCTGTGTTTGCTGACGCAACCCCCACTGGCTGGGGCATTGCCACCACCTGTCAACTCC
TTTCTGGGACTTTCGCTTTCCCCCTCCCGATCGCCACGGCAGAACTCATCGCCGCCTGCCTTGCCCGCTG
CTGGACAGGGGCTAGGTTGCTGGGCACTGATAATTCCGTGGTGTTGTCGGGGAAGCTGACGTCCTTTCCA
TGGCTGCTCGCCTGTGTTGCCAACTGGATCCTGCGCGGGACGTCCTTCTGCTACGTCCCTTCGGCTCTCA
ATCCAGCGGACCTCCCTTCCCGAGGCCTTCTGCCGGTTCTGCGGCCTCTCCCGCGTCTTCGCTTTCGGCC
TCCGACGAGTCGGATCTCCCTTTGGGCCGCCTCCCCGCCTGTTTCGCCTCGGCGTCCGGTCCGTGTTGCT
TGGTCGTCACCTGTGCAGAATTGCGAACCATGGATTCCACCGTGAACTTTGTCTCCTGGCATGCAAATCG
TCAACTTGGCATGCCAAGAATAATTCGGATCCAAGCTTAGGCCTGCTCGCTTTCTTGCTGTCCCATTTCT
ATTAAAGGTTCCTTTGTTCCCTAAGTCCAACTACTAAACTGGGGGATATTATGAAGGGCCTTGAGCATCT
GGATTCTGCCTAGCGCTAAGCTTAACACGAGCCATAGATAGAATAAAAGATTTTATTTAGTCTCCAGAAA
AAGGGGGGAATGAAAGACCCCACCTGTAGGTTTGGCAAGCTAGCTTAAGTAACGCCATTTTGCAAGGCAT
GGAAAATACATAACTGAGAATAGAGAAGTTCAGATCAAGGTTAGGAACAGAGAGACAGCAGAATATGGGC
CAAACAGGATATCTGTGGTAAGCAGTTCCTGCCCCGGCTCAGGGCCAAGAACAGTTGGAACAGCAGAATA
TGGGCCAAACAGGATATCTGTGGTAAGCAGTTCCTGCCCCGGCTCAGGGCCAAGAACAGATGGTCCCCAG
ATGCGGTCCCGCCCTCAGCAGTTTCTAGAGAACCATCAGATGTTTCCAGGGTGCCCCAAGGACCTGAAAT
GACCCTGTGCCTTATTTGAACTAACCAATCAGTTCGCTTCTCGCTTCTGTTCGCGCGCTTCTGCTCCCCG
AGCTCAATAAAAGAGCCCACAACCCCTCACTCGGCGCGCCAGTCCTCCGATAGACTGCGTCGCCCGGGTA
CCCGTGTTCTCAATAAACCCTCTTGCAGTTGCATCCGACTCGTGGTCTCGCTGTTCCTTGGGAGGGTCTC
CTCTGAGTGATTGACTGCCCACCTCGGGGGTCTTTCATTCTCGAGCAGCTTGGCGTAATCATGGTCATAG
CTGTTTCCTGTGTGAAATTGTTATCCGCTCACAATTCCACACAACATACGAGCCGGAAGCATAAAGTGTA
AAGCCTGGGGTGCCTAATGAGTGAGCTAACTCACATTAATTGCGTTGCGCTCACTGCCCGCTTTCCAGTC
GGGAAACCTGTCGTGCCAGCTGCATTAATGAATCGGCCAACGCGCGGGGAGAGGCGGTTTGCGTATTGGG
CGCTCTTCCGCTCCCTCGCTCACTGACTCGCTGCGCTCGGTCGTTCGGCTGCGGCGAGCGGTATCAGCTC
ACTCAAAGGCGGTAATACGGTTATCCACAGAATCAGGGGATAACGCAGGAAAGAACATGTGAGCAAAAGG
CCAGCAAAAGGCCAGGAACCGTAAAAAGGCCGCGTTGCTGGCGTTTTTCCATAGGCTCCGCCCCCCTGAC
GAGCATCACAAAAATCGACGCTCAAGTCAGAGGTGGCGAAACCCGACAGGACTATAAAGATACCAGGCGT
TTCCCCCTGGAAGCTCCCTCGTGCGCTCTCCTGTTCCGACCCTGCCGCTTACCGGATACCTGTCCGCCTT
TCTCCCTTCGGGAAGCGTGGCGCTTTCTCATAGCTCACGCTGTAGGTATCTCAGTTCGGTGTAGGTCGTT
CGCTCCAAGCTGGGCTGTGTGCACGAACCCCCCGTTCAGCCCGACCGCTGCGCCTTATCCGGTAACTATC
GTCTTGAGTCCAACCCGGTAAGACACGACTTATCGCCACTGGCAGCAGCCACTGGTAACAGGATTAGCAG
AGCGAGGTATGTAGGCGGTGCTACAGAGTTCTTGAAGTGGTGGCCTAACTACGGCTACACTAGAAGAACA
GTATTTGGTATCTGCGCTCTGCTGAAGCCAGTTACCTTCGGAAAAAGAGTTGGTAGCTCTTGATCCGGCA
AACAAACCACCGCTGGTAGCGGTGGTTTTTTTGTTTGCAAGCAGCAGATTACGCGCAGAAAAAAAGGATC
TCAAGAAGATCCTTTGATCTTTTCTACGGGGTCTGACGCTCAGTGGAACGAAAACTCACGTTAAGGGATT
TTGGTCATGAGATTATCAAAAAGGATCTTCACCTAGATCCTTTTAAATTAAAAATGAAGTTTTAAATCAA
TCTAAAGTATATATGAGTAAACTTGGTCTGACAGTTACCAATGCTTAATCAGTGAGGCACCTATCTCAGC
GATCTGTCTATTTCGTTCATCCATAGTTGCCTGACTCCCCGTCGTGTAGATAACTACGATACGGGAGGGC
TTACCATCTGGCCCCAGTGCTGCAATGATACCGCGAGACCCACGCTCACCGGCTCCAGATTTATCAGCAA
TAAACCAGCCAGCCGGAAGGGCCGAGCGCAGAAGTGGTCCTGCAACTTTATCCGCCTCCATCCAGTCTAT
TAATTGTTGCCGGGAAGCTAGAGTAAGTAGTTCGCCAGTTAATAGTTTGCGCAACGTTGTTGCCATTGCT
ACAGGCATCGTGGTGTCACGCTCGTCGTTTGGTATGGCTTCATTCAGCTCCGGTTCCCAACGATCAAGGC
GAGTTACATGATCCCCCATGTTGTGCAAAAAAGCGGTTAGCTCCTTCGGTCCTCCGATCGTTGTCAGAAG
TAAGTTGGCCGCAGTGTTATCACTCATGGTTATGGCAGCACTGCATAATTCTCTTACTGTCATGCCATCC
GTAAGATGCTTTTCTGTGACTGGTGAGTACTCAACCAAGTCATTCTGAGAATAGTGTATGCGGCGACCGA
GTTGCTCTTGCCCGGCGTCAATACGGGATAATACCGCGCCACATAGCAGAACTTTAAAAGTGCTCATCAT
TGGAAAACGTTCTTCGGGGCGAAAACTCTCAAGGATCTTACCGCTGTTGAGATCCAGTTCGATGTAACCC
ACTCGTGCACCCAACTGATCTTCAGCATCTTTTACTTTCACCAGCGTTTCTGGGTGAGCAAAAACAGGAA
GGCAAAATGCCGCAAAAAAGGGAATAAGGGCGACACGGAAATGTTGAATACTCAT
